Addgene plasmid #8703: Stat1 beta pRc/CMV
Depositing lab: Jim Darnell. Publication: Proteins of transcription factor ISGF-3: one gene encodes the 91-and 84-kDa ISGF-3 proteins that are activated by interferon alpha. Schindler C, Fu XY, Improta T, Aebersold R, Darnell JE Jr. Proc Natl Acad Sci U S A 1992 Aug 15;89(16):7836-9. 10.1073/pnas.89.16.7836 PubMed 1502203.
Backbone
  Vector backbone: pRc/CMV
  Backbone manufacturer: Invitrogen
  Backbone size w/o insert (bp): 5500
  Vector type: Mammalian Expression
  Selectable markers: Neomycin (select with G418)
Growth in bacteria
  Bacterial resistance: Ampicillin, 100 μg/mL
  Growth temperature: 37°C
  Growth strain: DH5alpha
  Copy number: High Copy
Gene/Insert
  Gene/Insert name: STAT1 beta (alt name: STAT1b)
  Species: H. sapiens (human)
  Insert size (bp): 2200
  GenBank ID: M97936
  Entrez Gene: STAT1 (a.k.a. CANDF7, IMD31A, IMD31B, IMD31C, ISGF-3, STAT91)
  Cloning method: Restriction Enzyme; 5′ cloning site NotI (not destroyed); 3′ cloning site ApaI (not destroyed)
  Sequencing primers: 5′ T7; 3′ SP6
Terms and licenses: Academic/Nonprofit Terms; Industry Terms: Not Available to Industry
Depositor comments: Diagnostic Restriction Digest with HindIII (6.1kb and 1.7kb).
How to cite: Stat1 beta pRc/CMV was a gift from Jim Darnell (Addgene plasmid # 8703 ; http://n2t.net/addgene:8703 ; RRID:Addgene_8703)
