[The description below was written by a language model from this plasmid's Addgene catalogue record.]
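Description:
Stat1 beta pRc/CMV is a mammalian expression plasmid built on the commercial pRc/CMV backbone (about 5.5 kb without insert), carrying a roughly 2.2 kb human STAT1 beta cDNA. It is maintained in E. coli as a high-copy plasmid under ampicillin selection, and it carries a neomycin resistance marker so that transfected mammalian cells can be selected with G418, allowing stable as well as transient expression. The insert was placed by restriction cloning between NotI at the 5′ end and ApaI at the 3′ end, and both sites remain intact, so the cDNA can be excised or transferred. T7 and SP6 primer sites flank the cloning region and are used for sequencing across the junctions. The record does not explicitly list a promoter, but the backbone name indicates that expression is driven by the cytomegalovirus immediate-early promoter. No epitope tag or reporter fusion is recorded, and no feature table is provided, so other backbone elements cannot be confirmed from the record.

STAT1 encodes a signal transducer and activator of transcription that was first characterised as a component of the interferon-alpha-activated transcription factor ISGF-3. The associated publication reports that a single gene gives rise to both the 91 kDa and 84 kDa ISGF-3 proteins; STAT1 beta is generally understood to be the shorter isoform, which lacks the C-terminal transactivation region present in the full-length alpha form. The construct is suited to expressing this isoform in mammalian cells, for example to compare its behaviour with STAT1 alpha in interferon signalling and transcriptional activation, or to reconstitute STAT1-deficient cell lines.
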