>Addgene plasmid #8703 | Stat1 beta pRc/CMV | addgene partial sequence | sequence record 17163 | T7 5'-TAATACGACTCACTATAGGG-3'
GATCCTAGTACGGCCGCAGTGTGCTGGAATTCTGCAGATATCCATCACACTGGCGGCCGCCACCATGTCT
CAGTGGTACGAACTTCAGCAGCTTGACTCAAAATTCCTGGAGCAGGTTCACCAGCTTTATGATGACAGTT
TTCCCATGGAAATCAGACAGTACCTGGCACAGTGGTTAGAAAAGCAAGACTGGGAGCACGCTGCCAATGA
TGTTTCATTTGCCACCATCCGTTTTCATGACCTCCTGTCACAGCTGGATGATCAATATAGTCGCTTTTCT
TTGGAGAATAACTTCTTGCTACAGCATAACATAAGGAAAAGCAAGCGTAATCTTCAGGATAATTTTCAGG
AAGACCCAATCCAGATGTCTATGATCATTTACAGCTGTCTGAAGGAAGAAAGGAAAATTCTGGAAAACGC
CCAGAGATTTAATCAGGCTCAGTCGGGGAATATTCAGAGCACAGTGATGTTAGACAAACAGAAAGAGCTT
GACAGTAAAGTCAGAAATGTGAAGGACAAGGTTATGTGTATAGAGCATGAAATCAAGAGCCTGGAAGATT
TACAAGATGAATATGACTTCAAATGCAAAACCTTGCAGAACAGAGAACACGAGACCAATGGTGTGGCAAA
GAGTGATCAGAAACAAGAACAGCTGTTACTCAAGAAGATGTATTTAATGCTTGAC
